Addgene plasmid #145032: pcDNA3.1-SARS2-Spike
Purpose: Express SARS-CoV-2 spike protein with C9 tag at C-terminal in mammalian cells
Depositing lab: Fang Li. Publication: Structural basis of receptor recognition by SARS-CoV-2. Shang J, Ye G, Shi K, Wan Y, Luo C, Aihara H, Geng Q, Auerbach A, Li F. Nature. 2020 Mar 30. pii: 10.1038/s41586-020-2179-y. doi: 10.1038/s41586-020-2179-y. PubMed 32225175.
Backbone
  Vector backbone: pcDNA3.1
  Backbone size w/o insert (bp): 5500
  Total vector size (bp): 9300
  Vector type: Mammalian Expression
Growth in bacteria
  Bacterial resistance: Ampicillin, 100 μg/mL
  Growth temperature: 37°C
  Growth strain: DH5alpha
  Copy number: High Copy
Gene/Insert
  Gene/Insert name: SARS-CoV-2 Spike
  Species: Synthetic
  Insert size (bp): 3819
  Entrez Gene: S (a.k.a. GU280_gp02, spike glycoprotein)
  Promoter: CMV
  Tag / fusion protein: C9 (C terminal on insert)
  Cloning method: Restriction Enzyme; 5′ cloning site NheI (not destroyed); 3′ cloning site XhoI (not destroyed)
  Sequencing primers: 5′ T7-F; 3′ BGH-R
Terms and licenses: Academic/Nonprofit Terms; Industry Terms
Depositor comments: See further use in: Cell entry mechanisms of SARS-CoV-2. Jian Shang, Yushun Wan, Chuming Luo, Gang Ye, Qibin Geng, Ashley Auerbach, and Fang Li. PNAS May 26, 2020 117 (21) 11727-11734 DOI: 10.1073/pnas.2003138117
How to cite: pcDNA3.1-SARS2-Spike was a gift from Fang Li (Addgene plasmid # 145032 ; http://n2t.net/addgene:145032 ; RRID:Addgene_145032)
