[The description below was written by a language model from this plasmid's Addgene catalogue record and pLannotate feature annotations shown in this document.]
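Description:
pcDNA3.1-SARS2-Spike is a mammalian expression plasmid built on the pcDNA3.1 backbone that drives production of the SARS-CoV-2 spike glycoprotein carrying a C-terminal C9 tag. The catalogue lists the total size as about 9.3 kb, and the sequenced record is 9,202 nt. It is maintained in E. coli as a high-copy plasmid through a ColE1/pUC-type origin and selected with ampicillin via the β-lactamase gene and its own promoter. An f1 origin is also present, a standard backbone element that allows single-stranded DNA production.

The spike insert is a synthetic 3,819 bp coding sequence cloned between NheI and XhoI sites, both of which remain intact. It sits downstream of the human cytomegalovirus immediate early enhancer and promoter, which give strong constitutive transcription in mammalian cells, and upstream of the bovine growth hormone polyadenylation signal. A T7 promoter lies between the CMV promoter and the open reading frame; it serves as a sequencing primer site and could support in vitro transcription. The C9 tag is not annotated separately in the feature table, but it is recorded as fused to the C terminus of the insert and provides an epitope for detecting or capturing the protein. A second cassette, consisting of the SV40 early promoter, the neomycin phosphotransferase gene and the SV40 poly(A) signal, permits G418 selection of stably transfected cells. Short annotated fragments of an HIV-1 LTR, ble, lacI and bom, together with the lac promoter/operator region, appear to be backbone remnants or partial annotation matches rather than functional parts.

The stated purpose is spike expression in mammalian cells, and the associated publications concern receptor recognition and cell entry mechanisms of SARS-CoV-2.
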