Features (pLannotate 1.2.2; 20 found; start..end, strand, type, name):
    167..546     +  enhancer       CMV enhancer: human cytomegalovirus immediate early enhancer
    547..750     +  promoter       CMV promoter: human cytomegalovirus (CMV) immediate early promoter
    746..779     +  LTR            5' LTR (truncated) (fragment): truncated 5' long terminal repeat (LTR) from HIV-1
    795..813     +  promoter       T7 promoter: promoter for bacteriophage T7 RNA polymerase
    833..4651    +  CDS            S: SPIKE_SARS2 - Experimental evidence at protein level: Swiss-Prot protein existence level 1. [Spike glycoprotein]: May down-regulate host tetherin (BST2) by lysosomal degradation, thereby counteracting its antiviral activity. From Severe acute respiratory syndrome coronavirus 2 (2019-nCoV) (SARS-CoV-2).
   4731..4955    +  polyA_signal   bGH poly(A) signal: bovine growth hormone polyadenylation signal
   4959..4980    +  promoter       SV40 promoter (fragment): SV40 enhancer and early promoter
   5001..5429    +  rep_origin     f1 ori (sequence partly withheld): f1 bacteriophage origin of replication; arrow indicates direction of (+) strand synthesis
   5443..5772    +  promoter       SV40 promoter: SV40 enhancer and early promoter
   5839..6630    +  CDS            neo: KKA2_KLEPN - Also known as kan, nptII. Experimental evidence at protein level: Swiss-Prot protein existence level 1. Resistance to kanamycin, neomycin, paromomycin, ribostamycin, butirosin and gentamicin B. From Klebsiella pneumoniae.
   6654..6812    +  CDS            ble (fragment): BLE_KLEPN - Experimental evidence at protein level: Swiss-Prot protein existence level 1. Binding protein with a strong affinity to the bleomycin family of antibiotics. Binds to CL990; an antimitotic-antibiotic compound. From Klebsiella pneumoniae.
   6807..6928    +  polyA_signal   SV40 poly(A) signal: SV40 polyadenylation signal
   7001..7017    -  protein_bind   lac operator: The lac repressor binds to the lac operator to inhibit transcription in E. coli. This inhibition can be relieved by adding lactose or isopropyl-β-D-thiogalactopyranoside (IPTG). lac repressor encoded by lacI
   7025..7055    -  promoter       lac promoter: promoter for the E. coli lac operon
   7070..7091    -  protein_bind   CAP binding site: CAP binding activates transcription in the presence of cAMP. E. coli catabolite activator protein
   7104..7196    -  CDS            lacI (fragment): lac repressor; lacI; The lac repressor binds to the lac operator to inhibit transcription in E. coli. This inhibition can be relieved by adding lactose or isopropyl-β-D-thiogalactopyranoside (IPTG).
   7379..7967    -  rep_origin     ori: high-copy-number ColE1/pMB1/pBR322/pUC origin of replication
   8138..8998    -  CDS            AmpR: β-lactamase; bla; confers resistance to ampicillin, carbenicillin, and related antibiotics
   8999..9103    -  promoter       AmpR promoter: bla
   9162..12      -  misc_feature   bom (fragment) (across the origin): basis of mobility region from pBR322
>Addgene plasmid #145032 | pcDNA3.1-SARS2-Spike | addgene full sequence | sequence record 313164 | Addgene NGS Result
TTAAGCCAGTATCTGCTCCCTGCTTGTGTGTTGGAGGTCGCTGAGTAGTGCGCGAGCAAAATTTAAGCTA
CAACAAGGCAAGGCTTGACCGACAATTGCATGAAGAATCTGCTTAGGGTTAGGCGTTTTGCGCTGCTTCG
CGATGTACGGGCCAGATATACGCGTTGACATTGATTATTGACTAGTTATTAATAGTAATCAATTACGGGG
TCATTAGTTCATAGCCCATATATGGAGTTCCGCGTTACATAACTTACGGTAAATGGCCCGCCTGGCTGAC
CGCCCAACGACCCCCGCCCATTGACGTCAATAATGACGTATGTTCCCATAGTAACGCCAATAGGGACTTT
CCATTGACGTCAATGGGTGGAGTATTTACGGTAAACTGCCCACTTGGCAGTACATCAAGTGTATCATATG
CCAAGTACGCCCCCTATTGACGTCAATGACGGTAAATGGCCCGCCTGGCATTATGCCCAGTACATGACCT
TATGGGACTTTCCTACTTGGCAGTACATCTACGTATTAGTCATCGCTATTACCATGGTGATGCGGTTTTG
GCAGTACATCAATGGGCGTGGATAGCGGTTTGACTCACGGGGATTTCCAAGTCTCCACCCCATTGACGTC
AATGGGAGTTTGTTTTGGCACCAAAATCAACGGGACTTTCCAAAATGTCGTAACAACTCCGCCCCATTGA
CGCAAATGGGCGGTAGGCGTGTACGGTGGGAGGTCTATATAAGCAGAGCTCTCTGGCTAACTAGAGAACC
CACTGCTTACTGGCTTATCGAAATTAATACGACTCACTATAGGGAGACCCAAGCTGGCTAGCATGTTTGT
CTTCCTGGTCCTGCTGCCTCTGGTCTCGTCTCAGTGCGTGAACCTGACTACTAGAACCCAGCTGCCTCCT
GCCTATACTAACTCCTTCACCCGCGGCGTGTACTACCCAGACAAGGTGTTCCGCAGCTCCGTGCTGCACT
CCACCCAGGATCTGTTCCTGCCCTTCTTCAGCAACGTGACCTGGTTCCACGCCATCCACGTGAGCGGCAC
CAATGGCACCAAGCGGTTCGACAATCCCGTGCTGCCATTCAACGATGGCGTGTACTTCGCCTCCACCGAG
AAGAGCAACATCATCCGCGGCTGGATCTTCGGCACCACCCTGGACTCCAAGACCCAGAGCCTGCTGATCG
TGAACAATGCCACCAACGTGGTCATCAAGGTGTGCGAGTTCCAGTTCTGCAATGATCCATTCCTGGGCGT
GTACTACCACAAGAACAATAAGTCCTGGATGGAGAGCGAGTTCCGCGTGTACAGCTCCGCCAACAATTGC
ACCTTCGAGTACGTGTCCCAGCCCTTCCTGATGGACCTGGAGGGCAAGCAGGGCAATTTCAAGAACCTGC
GCGAGTTCGTGTTCAAGAATATCGATGGCTACTTCAAGATCTACTCCAAGCACACCCCCATCAACCTGGT
GCGCGACCTGCCACAGGGCTTCAGCGCCCTGGAGCCACTGGTGGATCTGCCAATCGGCATCAACATCACC
AGGTTCCAGACCCTGCTGGCCCTGCACCGCAGCTACCTGACCCCAGGCGACAGCTCCAGCGGATGGACCG
CTGGAGCTGCTGCCTACTACGTGGGCTACCTGCAGCCCCGCACCTTCCTGCTGAAGTACAACGAGAATGG
CACCATCACCGACGCCGTGGATTGCGCCCTGGATCCACTGTCCGAGACAAAGTGCACCCTGAAGAGCTTC
ACCGTGGAGAAGGGCATCTACCAGACCTCCAATTTCCGCGTGCAGCCAACCGAGAGCATCGTGCGCTTCC
CCAATATCACCAACCTGTGCCCATTCGGCGAGGTGTTCAACGCTACCAGGTTCGCCAGCGTGTACGCTTG
GAATCGCAAGCGCATCTCCAACTGCGTGGCCGACTACAGCGTGCTGTACAACTCCGCCAGCTTCTCCACC
TTCAAGTGCTACGGCGTGTCCCCCACCAAGCTGAATGATCTGTGCTTCACCAACGTGTACGCCGATAGCT
TCGTGATCAGGGGCGACGAGGTGCGCCAGATCGCTCCAGGACAGACCGGCAAGATCGCTGACTACAATTA
CAAGCTGCCCGACGATTTCACCGGCTGCGTGATCGCCTGGAACTCCAACAATCTGGATAGCAAAGTGGGC
GGCAACTACAATTACCTGTACCGCCTGTTCCGCAAGTCCAATCTGAAGCCATTCGAGCGCGACATCTCCA
CCGAGATCTACCAGGCTGGAAGCACCCCATGCAATGGAGTGGAGGGCTTCAACTGCTACTTCCCCCTGCA
GAGCTACGGCTTCCAGCCAACCAACGGAGTGGGATACCAGCCATACAGGGTGGTGGTGCTGTCCTTCGAG
CTGCTGCACGCTCCAGCTACCGTGTGCGGACCAAAGAAGAGCACCAATCTGGTGAAGAACAAGTGCGTGA
ACTTCAATTTCAACGGCCTGACCGGAACCGGCGTGCTGACCGAGTCCAACAAGAAGTTCCTGCCATTCCA
GCAGTTCGGAAGGGACATCGCTGATACCACCGACGCCGTGCGCGACCCACAGACCCTGGAGATCCTGGAT
ATCACCCCATGCTCCTTCGGCGGCGTGAGCGTGATCACCCCAGGAACCAATACCAGCAACCAGGTGGCCG
TGCTGTACCAGGACGTGAATTGCACCGAGGTGCCAGTGGCTATCCACGCTGATCAGCTGACCCCAACCTG
GCGCGTGTACAGCACCGGATCCAACGTGTTCCAGACCCGCGCCGGATGCCTGATCGGAGCTGAGCACGTG
AACAATTCCTACGAGTGCGACATCCCAATCGGAGCTGGAATCTGCGCCAGCTACCAGACCCAGACCAACT
CCCCAAGGAGGGCTCGCAGCGTGGCCAGCCAGTCCATCATCGCCTACACCATGTCCCTGGGCGCCGAGAA
TAGCGTGGCCTACAGCAACAATTCCATCGCCATCCCAACCAACTTCACCATCTCCGTGACCACCGAGATC
CTGCCCGTGTCCATGACCAAGACCAGCGTGGACTGCACCATGTACATCTGCGGCGATTCCACCGAGTGCA
GCAACCTGCTGCTGCAGTACGGCAGCTTCTGCACCCAGCTGAATCGCGCCCTGACCGGAATCGCTGTGGA
GCAGGATAAGAACACCCAGGAGGTGTTCGCCCAGGTGAAGCAGATCTACAAGACCCCCCCAATCAAGGAC
TTCGGCGGCTTCAATTTCAGCCAGATCCTGCCCGATCCAAGCAAGCCCTCCAAGCGCAGCTTCATCGAGG
ACCTGCTGTTCAACAAGGTGACCCTGGCCGATGCCGGCTTCATCAAGCAGTACGGCGATTGCCTGGGCGA
CATCGCTGCCCGCGACCTGATCTGCGCCCAGAAGTTCAATGGCCTGACCGTGCTGCCACCACTGCTGACC
GATGAGATGATCGCTCAGTACACCTCCGCCCTGCTGGCCGGAACCATCACCAGCGGATGGACCTTCGGCG
CTGGAGCCGCCCTGCAGATCCCCTTCGCCATGCAGATGGCCTACCGCTTCAACGGCATCGGCGTGACCCA
GAATGTGCTGTACGAGAACCAGAAGCTGATCGCCAATCAGTTCAACTCCGCCATCGGCAAGATCCAGGAC
TCCCTGTCCAGCACCGCCAGCGCCCTGGGCAAGCTGCAGGATGTGGTGAATCAGAACGCCCAGGCCCTGA
ATACCCTGGTGAAGCAGCTGTCCAGCAACTTCGGCGCCATCTCCAGCGTGCTGAATGATATCCTGAGCCG
CCTGGACAAGGTGGAGGCTGAGGTGCAGATCGATAGGCTGATCACCGGCCGCCTGCAGTCCCTGCAGACC
TACGTGACCCAGCAGCTGATCAGGGCTGCTGAGATCAGGGCCAGCGCCAATCTGGCTGCTACCAAGATGT
CCGAGTGCGTGCTGGGACAGAGCAAGAGGGTGGACTTCTGCGGCAAGGGCTACCACCTGATGTCCTTCCC
ACAGAGCGCCCCACACGGAGTGGTGTTCCTGCACGTGACCTACGTGCCAGCCCAGGAGAAGAACTTCACC
ACCGCTCCAGCTATCTGCCACGATGGCAAGGCTCACTTCCCACGCGAGGGCGTGTTCGTGTCCAACGGCA
CCCACTGGTTCGTGACCCAGCGCAATTTCTACGAGCCCCAGATCATCACCACCGACAATACCTTCGTGAG
CGGCAACTGCGACGTGGTCATCGGAATCGTGAACAATACCGTGTACGATCCCCTGCAGCCAGAGCTGGAC
TCCTTCAAGGAGGAGCTGGATAAGTACTTCAAGAATCACACCAGCCCCGACGTGGATCTGGGCGACATCT
CCGGCATCAATGCCAGCGTGGTGAACATCCAGAAGGAGATCGACCGCCTGAACGAGGTGGCCAAGAATCT
GAACGAGTCCCTGATCGATCTGCAGGAGCTGGGCAAGTACGAGCAGTACATCAAGTGGCCATGGTACATC
TGGCTGGGCTTCATCGCCGGCCTGATCGCCATCGTGATGGTGACCATCATGCTGTGCTGCATGACCTCCT
GCTGCAGCTGCCTGAAGGGCTGCTGCTCCTGCGGCAGCTGCTGCAAGTTCGATGAGGACGATAGCGAGCC
CGTGCTGAAGGGCGTCAAACTGCACTATACAGGCTCCACCGAGACATCCCAGGTCGCTCCCGCTTAGCTC
GAGTCTAGAGGGCCCGTTTAAACCCGCTGATCAGCCTCGACTGTGCCTTCTAGTTGCCAGCCATCTGTTG
TTTGCCCCTCCCCCGTGCCTTCCTTGACCCTGGAAGGTGCCACTCCCACTGTCCTTTCCTAATAAAATGA
GGAAATTGCATCGCATTGTCTGAGTAGGTGTCATTCTATTCTGGGGGGTGGGGTGGGGCAGGACAGCAAG
GGGGAGGATTGGGAAGACAATAGCAGGCATGCTGGGGATGCGGTGGGCTCTATGGCTTCTGAGGCGGAAA
GAACCAGCTGGGGCTCTAGGGGGTATCCCC
[124 nt withheld, positions 5001-5124]
C
[91 nt withheld, positions 5126-5216]
A
[49 nt withheld, positions 5218-5266]
CCTTTGACGTTGGAGTCCACGTTCTTT
[37 nt withheld, positions 5294-5330]
ACCCTATCTCGGTCTATTCTTTTGATTTATAAGGGATTTTGCCGATTTCGGCCTATTGGTTAAAAAATGA
GCTGATTTAACAAAAATTTAACGCGAATTAATTCTGTGGAATGTGTGTCAGTTAGGGTGTGGAAAGTCCC
CAGGCTCCCCAGCAGGCAGAAGTATGCAAAGCATGCATCTCAATTAGTCAGCAACCAGGTGTGGAAAGTC
CCCAGGCTCCCCAGCAGGCAGAAGTATGCAAAGCATGCATCTCAATTAGTCAGCAACCATAGTCCCGCCC
CTAACTCCGCCCATCCCGCCCCTAACTCCGCCCAGTTCCGCCCATTCTCCGCCCCATGGCTGACTAATTT
TTTTTATTTATGCAGAGGCCGAGGCCGCCTCTGCCTCTGAGCTATTCCAGAAGTAGTGAGGAGGCTTTTT
TGGAGGCCTAGGCTTTTGCAAAAAGCTCCCGGGAGCTTGTATATCCATTTTCGGATCTGATCAAGAGACA
GGATGAGGATCGTTTCGCATGATTGAACAAGATGGATTGCACGCAGGTTCTCCGGCCGCTTGGGTGGAGA
GGCTATTCGGCTATGACTGGGCACAACAGACAATCGGCTGCTCTGATGCCGCCGTGTTCCGGCTGTCAGC
GCAGGGGCGCCCGGTTCTTTTTGTCAAGACCGACCTGTCCGGTGCCCTGAATGAACTGCAGGACGAGGCA
GCGCGGCTATCGTGGCTGGCCACGACGGGCGTTCCTTGCGCAGCTGTGCTCGACGTTGTCACTGAAGCGG
GAAGGGACTGGCTGCTATTGGGCGAAGTGCCGGGGCAGGATCTCCTGTCATCTCACCTTGCTCCTGCCGA
GAAAGTATCCATCATGGCTGATGCAATGCGGCGGCTGCATACGCTTGATCCGGCTACCTGCCCATTCGAC
CACCAAGCGAAACATCGCATCGAGCGAGCACGTACTCGGATGGAAGCCGGTCTTGTCGATCAGGATGATC
TGGACGAAGAGCATCAGGGGCTCGCGCCAGCCGAACTGTTCGCCAGGCTCAAGGCGCGCATGCCCGACGG
CGAGGATCTCGTCGTGACCCATGGCGATGCCTGCTTGCCGAATATCATGGTGGAAAATGGCCGCTTTTCT
GGATTCATCGACTGTGGCCGGCTGGGTGTGGCGGACCGCTATCAGGACATAGCGTTGGCTACCCGTGATA
TTGCTGAAGAGCTTGGCGGCGAATGGGCTGACCGCTTCCTCGTGCTTTACGGTATCGCCGCTCCCGATTC
GCAGCGCATCGCCTTCTATCGCCTTCTTGACGAGTTCTTCTGAGCGGGACTCTGGGGTTCGAAATGACCG
ACCAAGCGACGCCCAACCTGCCATCACGAGATTTCGATTCCACCGCCGCCTTCTATGAAAGGTTGGGCTT
CGGAATCGTTTTCCGGGACGCCGGCTGGATGATCCTCCAGCGCGGGGATCTCATGCTGGAGTTCTTCGCC
CACCCCAACTTGTTTATTGCAGCTTATAATGGTTACAAATAAAGCAATAGCATCACAAATTTCACAAATA
AAGCATTTTTTTCACTGCATTCTAGTTGTGGTTTGTCCAAACTCATCAATGTATCTTATCATGTCTGTAT
ACCGTCGACCTCTAGCTAGAGCTTGGCGTAATCATGGTCATAGCTGTTTCCTGTGTGAAATTGTTATCCG
CTCACAATTCCACACAACATACGAGCCGGAAGCATAAAGTGTAAAGCCTGGGGTGCCTAATGAGTGAGCT
AACTCACATTAATTGCGTTGCGCTCACTGCCCGCTTTCCAGTCGGGAAACCTGTCGTGCCAGCTGCATTA
ATGAATCGGCCAACGCGCGGGGAGAGGCGGTTTGCGTATTGGGCGCTCTTCCGCTTCCTCGCTCACTGAC
TCGCTGCGCTCGGTCGTTCGGCTGCGGCGAGCGGTATCAGCTCACTCAAAGGCGGTAATACGGTTATCCA
CAGAATCAGGGGATAACGCAGGAAAGAACATGTGAGCAAAAGGCCAGCAAAAGGCCAGGAACCGTAAAAA
GGCCGCGTTGCTGGCGTTTTTCCATAGGCTCCGCCCCCCTGACGAGCATCACAAAAATCGACGCTCAAGT
CAGAGGTGGCGAAACCCGACAGGACTATAAAGATACCAGGCGTTTCCCCCTGGAAGCTCCCTCGTGCGCT
CTCCTGTTCCGACCCTGCCGCTTACCGGATACCTGTCCGCCTTTCTCCCTTCGGGAAGCGTGGCGCTTTC
TCATAGCTCACGCTGTAGGTATCTCAGTTCGGTGTAGGTCGTTCGCTCCAAGCTGGGCTGTGTGCACGAA
CCCCCCGTTCAGCCCGACCGCTGCGCCTTATCCGGTAACTATCGTCTTGAGTCCAACCCGGTAAGACACG
ACTTATCGCCACTGGCAGCAGCCACTGGTAACAGGATTAGCAGAGCGAGGTATGTAGGCGGTGCTACAGA
GTTCTTGAAGTGGTGGCCTAACTACGGCTACACTAGAAGAACAGTATTTGGTATCTGCGCTCTGCTGAAG
CCAGTTACCTTCGGAAAAAGAGTTGGTAGCTCTTGATCCGGCAAACAAACCACCGCTGGTAGCGGTGGTT
TTTTTGTTTGCAAGCAGCAGATTACGCGCAGAAAAAAAGGATCTCAAGAAGATCCTTTGATCTTTTCTAC
GGGGTCTGACGCTCAGTGGAACGAAAACTCACGTTAAGGGATTTTGGTCATGAGATTATCAAAAAGGATC
TTCACCTAGATCCTTTTAAATTAAAAATGAAGTTTTAAATCAATCTAAAGTATATATGAGTAAACTTGGT
CTGACAGTTACCAATGCTTAATCAGTGAGGCACCTATCTCAGCGATCTGTCTATTTCGTTCATCCATAGT
TGCCTGACTCCCCGTCGTGTAGATAACTACGATACGGGAGGGCTTACCATCTGGCCCCAGTGCTGCAATG
ATACCGCGAGACCCACGCTCACCGGCTCCAGATTTATCAGCAATAAACCAGCCAGCCGGAAGGGCCGAGC
GCAGAAGTGGTCCTGCAACTTTATCCGCCTCCATCCAGTCTATTAATTGTTGCCGGGAAGCTAGAGTAAG
TAGTTCGCCAGTTAATAGTTTGCGCAACGTTGTTGCCATTGCTACAGGCATCGTGGTGTCACGCTCGTCG
TTTGGTATGGCTTCATTCAGCTCCGGTTCCCAACGATCAAGGCGAGTTACATGATCCCCCATGTTGTGCA
AAAAAGCGGTTAGCTCCTTCGGTCCTCCGATCGTTGTCAGAAGTAAGTTGGCCGCAGTGTTATCACTCAT
GGTTATGGCAGCACTGCATAATTCTCTTACTGTCATGCCATCCGTAAGATGCTTTTCTGTGACTGGTGAG
TACTCAACCAAGTCATTCTGAGAATAGTGTATGCGGCGACCGAGTTGCTCTTGCCCGGCGTCAATACGGG
ATAATACCGCGCCACATAGCAGAACTTTAAAAGTGCTCATCATTGGAAAACGTTCTTCGGGGCGAAAACT
CTCAAGGATCTTACCGCTGTTGAGATCCAGTTCGATGTAACCCACTCGTGCACCCAACTGATCTTCAGCA
TCTTTTACTTTCACCAGCGTTTCTGGGTGAGCAAAAACAGGAAGGCAAAATGCCGCAAAAAAGGGAATAA
GGGCGACACGGAAATGTTGAATACTCATACTCTTCCTTTTTCAATATTATTGAAGCATTTATCAGGGTTA
TTGTCTCATGAGCGGATACATATTTGAATGTATTTAGAAAAATAAACAAATAGGGGTTCCGCGCACATTT
CCCCGAAAAGTGCCACCTGACGTCGACGGATCGGGAGATCTCCCGATCCCCTATGGTGCACTCTCAGTAC
AATCTGCTCTGATGCCGCATAG
