>Addgene plasmid #145032 | pcDNA3.1-SARS2-Spike | addgene partial sequence | sequence record 288209 | BGH-rev 5'-TAGAAGGCACAGTCGAGG-3'
TAGACTCGAGCTAAGCGGGAGCGACCTGGGATGTCTCGGTGGAGCCTGTATAGTGCAGTTTGACGCCCTT
CAGCACGGGCTCGCTATCGTCCTCATCGAACTTGCAGCAGCTGCCGCAGGAGCAGCAGCCCTTCAGGCAG
CTGCAGCAGGAGGTCATGCAGCACAGCATGATGGTCACCATCACGATGGCGATCAGGCCGGCGATGAAGC
CCAGCCAGATGTACCATGGCCACTTGATGTACTGCTCGTACTTGCCCAGCTCCTGCAGATCGATCAGGGA
CTCGTTCAGATTCTTGGCCACCTCGTTCAGGCGGTCGATCTCCTTCTGGATGTTCACCACGCTGGCATTG
ATGCCGGAGATGTCGCCCAGATCCACGTCGGGGCTGGTGTGATTCTTGAAGTACTTATCCAGCTCCTCCT
TGAAGGAGTCCAGCTCTGGCTGCAGGGGATCGTACACGGTATTGTTCACGATTCCGATGACCACGTCGCA
GTTGCCGCTCACGAAGGTATTGTCGGTGGTGATGATCTGGGGCTCGTAGAAATTGCGCTGGGTCACGAAC
CAGTGGGTGCCGTTGGACACGAACACGCCCTCGCGTGGGAAGTGAGCCTTGCCATCGTGGCAGATAGCTG
GAGCGGTGGTGAAGTTCTTCTCCTGGGCTGGCACGTAGGTCACGTGCAGGAACACCACTCCGTGTGGGGC
GCTCTGTGGGAAGGACATCAGGTGGTAGCCCTTGCCGCAGAAGTCCACCCTCTTGCTCTGTCCCAGCACG
CACTCGGACATCTTGGTAGCAGCCAGATTGGCGCTGGCCCTGATCTCAGCAGCCCTGATCAGCTGCTGGG
TCACGT
