>Addgene plasmid #145032 | pcDNA3.1-SARS2-Spike | addgene partial sequence | sequence record 291761 | T7 5'-TAATACGACTCACTATAGGG-3'
TTTGTCTTCCTGGTCCTGCTGCCTCTGGTCTCGTCTCAGTGCGTGAACCTGACTACTAGAACCCAGCTGC
CTCCTGCCTATACTAACTCCTTCACCCGCGGCGTGTACTACCCAGACAAGGTGTTCCGCAGCTCCGTGCT
GCACTCCACCCAGGATCTGTTCCTGCCCTTCTTCAGCAACGTGACCTGGTTCCACGCCATCCACGTGAGC
GGCACCAATGGCACCAAGCGGTTCGACAATCCCGTGCTGCCATTCAACGATGGCGTGTACTTCGCCTCCA
CCGAGAAGAGCAACATCATCCGCGGCTGGATCTTCGGCACCACCCTGGACTCCAAGACCCAGAGCCTGCT
GATCGTGAACAATGCCACCAACGTGGTCATCAAGGTGTGCGAGTTCCAGTTCTGCAATGATCCATTCCTG
GGCGTGTACTACCACAAGAACAATAAGTCCTGGATGGAGAGCGAGTTCCGCGTGTACAGCTCCGCCAACA
ATTGCACCTTCGAGTACGTGTCCCAGCCCTTCCTGATGGACCTGGAGGGCAAGCAGGGCAATTTCAAGAA
CCTGCGCGAGTTCGTGTTCAAGAATATCGATGGCTACTTCAAGATCTACTCCAAGCACACCCCCATCAAC
CTGGTGCGCGACCTGCCACAGGGCTTCAGCGCCCTGGAGCCACTGGTGGATCTGCCAATCGGCATCAACA
TCACCAGGTTCCAGACCCTGCTGGCCCTGCACCGCAGCTACCTGACCCCAGGCGACAGCTCCAGCGGATG
GACCGCTGGAGCTGCTGCCTACTACGTGGGCTACCTGCAGCCCCGCACCTTCCTGCTGAAGTACAACGAG
AATGGCACCATCACCGACGCCGTGGATTGCGCCCTGGATCCACTGTCCGAGACAAAGTGCACCCTGAAGA
GCTTCACCGTGGAGAAAGGCATCTACCAGACCTCC
